>Addgene plasmid #32792 | Trip-GFP-hOCLN-ΔN | addgene partial sequence | sequence record 39056 | EGFP-C 5'-CATGGTCCTGCTGGAGTTCGTG-3'
TGTCAGGGTGGAGGCGATATCGTGATTCGGATCCTGTCTATGCTCATTATTGTGATGTGCATTGCCATCT
TTGCCTGTGTGGCCTCCACGCTTGCCTGGGACAGAGGCTATGGAACTTCCCTTTTAGGAGGTAGTGTAGG
CTACCCTTATGGAGGAAGTGGCTTTGGTAGCTACGGAAGTGGCTATGGCTATGGCTATGGTTATGGCTAT
GGCTACGGAGGCTATACAGACCCAAGAGCAGCAAAGGGCTTCATGTTGGCCATGGCTGCCTTTTGTTTCA
TTGCCGCGTTGGTGATCTTTGTTACCAGTGTTATAAGATCTGAAATGTCCAGAACAAGAAGATACTACTT
AAGTGTGATAATAGTGAGTGCTATCCTGGGCATCATGGTGTTTATTGCCACAATTGTCTATATAATGGGA
GTGAACCCAACTGCTCAGTCTTCTGGATCTCTATATGGTTCACAAATATATGCCCTCTGCAACCAATTTT
ATACACCTGCAGCTACTGGACTCTACGTGGATCAGTATTTGTATCACTACTGTGTTGTGGATCCCCAGGA
GGCCATTGCCATTGTACTGGGGTTCATGATTATTGTGGCTTTTGCTTTAATAATTTTCTTTGCTGTGAAA
ACTCGAAGAAAGATGGACAGGTATGACAAGTCCAATATTTTGTGGGACAAGGAACACATTTATGATGAGC
AGCCCCCCAATGTCGAGGAGTGGGTTAAAAATGTGTCTGCAGGCACACAGGACGTGCCTTCACCCCCATC
TGACTATGTGGAAAGAGTTGA
