[The description below was written by a language model from this plasmid's Addgene catalogue record.]
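Description:
Trip-GFP-hOCLN-ΔN is a lentiviral mammalian expression plasmid built on the pTrip backbone. It is propagated in bacteria as a high-copy plasmid under ampicillin selection, and the recorded host is a recombination-deficient strain of the kind commonly used to keep the repeated sequences of lentiviral vectors stable. As a lentiviral transfer vector, it is intended to be packaged into viral particles that deliver and integrate the expression cassette in mammalian target cells. No feature table accompanies the record, so the promoter driving the insert, the specific viral elements present, and any mammalian selection marker are not stated. The restriction sites used for cloning are not stated either.

The payload is human occludin (OCLN), a tight junction membrane protein, carrying a deletion of amino acids 1–63 that removes the N-terminal portion of the protein (hence "ΔN"). The truncated coding sequence is fused to GFP supplied by the backbone at the N terminus. This allows expression and subcellular localisation of the mutant to be followed by fluorescence.

The associated publication concerns the regions of occludin that determine its function in hepatitis C virus entry and points to the second extracellular loop as the critical determinant. In that context the construct most plausibly serves as one of a set of occludin deletion mutants, transduced into cells to test whether the N-terminal region is needed for occludin-mediated HCV entry and for correct localisation of the protein.
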