Addgene plasmid #32792: Trip-GFP-hOCLN-ΔN
Depositing lab: Tianyi Wang. Depositing organization: University of Pittsburgh (University, School of Medicine, and Cancer Institute). Publication: The second extracellular loop dictates Occludin-mediated HCV entry. Liu S, Kuo W, Yang W, Liu W, Gibson GA, Dorko K, Watkins SC, Strom SC, Wang T. Virology. 2010 Nov 10;407(1):160-70. Epub 2010 Sep 6. 10.1016/j.virol.2010.08.009 PubMed 20822789.
Backbone
  Vector backbone: pTrip
  Backbone manufacturer: Gungxia Gao
  Vector type: Mammalian Expression, Lentiviral
Growth in bacteria
  Bacterial resistance: Ampicillin, 100 μg/mL
  Growth temperature: 37°C
  Growth strain: Stbl3
  Copy number: High Copy
Gene/Insert
  Gene/Insert name: OCLN
  Species: H. sapiens (human)
  Mutation: Deletion of aa 1-63
  Entrez Gene: OCLN (a.k.a. BLCPMG, PPP1R115, PTORCH1)
  Tag / fusion protein: GFP (N terminal on backbone)
  Cloning method: Restriction Enzyme; 5′ cloning site None (unknown if destroyed); 3′ cloning site None (unknown if destroyed)
  Sequencing primers: 5′ EGFP-C
Terms and licenses: Academic/Nonprofit Terms; Industry Terms: Not Available to Industry
How to cite: Trip-GFP-hOCLN-ΔN was a gift from Tianyi Wang (Addgene plasmid # 32792 ; http://n2t.net/addgene:32792 ; RRID:Addgene_32792)
